>Addgene plasmid #17365 | DPY-pNCS | addgene partial sequence | sequence record 23309 | MMLV-F 5'-atcagttcgcttctcgcttc-3'
GCCCACAACCCCTCACTCGGCGCGCCAGTCCTCCGATTGACTGAGTCGCCCGGGTACCCGTGTATCCAAT
AAACCCTCTTGCAGTTGCATCCGACTTGTGGTCTCGCTGTTCCTTGGGAGGGTCTCCTCTGAGTGATTGA
CTACCCGTCAGCGGGGGTCTTTCATATGCGGGGT
